>Addgene plasmid #18568 | T4 Lysozyme 9001A | addgene partial sequence | sequence record 24354 | 3primeUP
TNCGAAAAAGCCCGCTCATTAGGCGGGCTCAGATCTGCTCATGTTTGACAGCTTATCATCGATAAGCTTC
GGCAATAAATTCTTGATATGTTTTCATATGTTTCCTTTAAATATTTTAATTAGTAATTGTCTATTCAAGT
AATTGTGAATATACTATCACAATTCCAAGAGAAAGTAAACAGCTTTATAGATTTTTATACGCGTCCCAAG
TGCCAGTTCTAAACGTTGTAATGACTCGTTTTGCGCGATTAGGTGTTGCAGCAGCCCATGCAGCTGCAGC
TAAGGCAGCTGCTGCTGCATCCCAGCGTTTTTGTTGAAGCATACGTAAAGAGTTAGTAAATCCTGCCACA
CCGGTTTCTCCCATTTGGAAAACCATATTAATCAATGCACAGCGACGAACCGCATCAAGAGAATCATAAA
CCGGTTTTAATTTAGCATTTCTCAGAATTCCGCGAACAGCAGCATCAACATCCTGATTAAAGAGTTTTTC
AGCCTCATCTTTTGTAATTACACCATTGCAATTACGCCCAATAGCTTTATCTAATTCAGATTTAGCAGCA
TTAAGTGATGGACTTTTTGTAAGCAAATGACCGATGCCAATAGTGTAATAGCCTTCTGTGTCTTTATAGA
TTTTAAGTCTAAGACCTTCATCTATACGTAACATTTCAAATATATTCATAATACCTCCTAAGCATCGATG
GATCCTGTTTCCTGTGTGAAATTGTTATCCGCTCACAATTCCACACATTATACGAGCCGATGATNAATTG
TCAACAGGGGGATGGGAGTAGCTGA
