[The description below was written by a language model from this plasmid's Addgene catalogue record.]
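Description:
T4 Lysozyme 9001A is a bacterial expression plasmid built on the pHS1403 backbone (about 5 kb without insert) that carries a multiply substituted variant of bacteriophage T4 lysozyme, the product of the phage e gene. It is maintained as a high-copy plasmid in E. coli under ampicillin selection. The record does not include a feature table and does not state the promoter, origin of replication or other regulatory elements of pHS1403, so the way expression is driven cannot be described from the information given. No tags or fusion partners are recorded.

The insert is roughly 600 bp and sits between BamHI and HindIII sites, both of which were preserved during cloning, so the fragment can be excised or exchanged. According to the depositor's comments, the BamHI site lies 27 bp from the start codon and the HindIII site 115 bp from the stop codon, meaning the fragment includes short flanking sequence on either side of the coding region. The variant carries nine alanine replacements clustered within a short stretch of the C-terminal part of the protein: E128A, V131A, N132A, K135A, S136A, R137A, Y139A, N140A and Q141A.

The record does not state an intended purpose. Concentrated alanine substitution of this kind is typically used to ask how much side-chain information in a region is needed for folding, stability and activity, which fits T4 lysozyme's long-standing role as a model protein for such studies. The plasmid would serve to produce the mutant protein in bacteria for biophysical or structural characterisation.
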