Addgene plasmid #18568: T4 Lysozyme 9001A
Depositing lab: Brian Matthews. Depositing organization: University of Oregon.
Backbone
  Vector backbone: pHS1403
  Backbone size w/o insert (bp): 5000
  Vector type: Bacterial Expression
Growth in bacteria
  Bacterial resistance: Ampicillin, 100 μg/mL
  Growth temperature: 37°C
  Growth strain: DH5alpha
  Copy number: High Copy
Gene/Insert
  Gene/Insert name: T4 Lysozyme (alt name: 9001A)
  Species: Bacteriophage T4
  Insert size (bp): 600
  Mutation: E128A V131A N132A K135A S136A R137A Y139A N140A Q141A
  GenBank ID: NP_049736
  Entrez Gene: e (a.k.a. T4p123)
  Cloning method: Restriction Enzyme; 5′ cloning site BamHI (not destroyed); 3′ cloning site HindIII (not destroyed)
  Sequencing primers: 5′ na; 3′ GGCGTATCACGAGGCCC
Terms and licenses: Academic/Nonprofit Terms; Industry Terms: Not Available to Industry
Depositor comments: The BamHI site is 27 bp from the ATG and the HindIII site is 115 bp from the stop.
How to cite: T4 Lysozyme 9001A was a gift from Brian Matthews (Addgene plasmid # 18568 ; http://n2t.net/addgene:18568 ; RRID:Addgene_18568)
